Addgene plasmid #225803: pGLU_89
Purpose: RS421 library variant 13168
Depositing lab: Nili Ostrov. Depositing organization: Cultivarium, Convergent Research. Publication: A scalable transposon mutagenesis system for non-model bacteria. Gilbert C, Leung J, Crits-Christoph A, Kang SC, Esmurria A, Fenn K, Brumwell SL, Martin-Moldes Z, Mendler K, Barnum TP, Nguyen M-A, Lee HH, Ostrov N. bioRxiv 2025.12.22.696024 10.64898/2025.12.22.696024.
Backbone
  Vector backbone: N/A
  Vector type: Synthetic Biology
Growth in bacteria
  Bacterial resistance: Chloramphenicol, 25 μg/mL
  Growth temperature: 37°C
  Growth strain: DH5alpha
  Copy number: High Copy
Gene/Insert
  Gene/Insert name: 13168_[Himar]
  Species: Streptococcus pneumoniae R6
  Mutation: N/A
  Cloning method: Other
Terms and licenses: Academic/Nonprofit Terms; Industry Terms: Not Available to Industry
How to cite: pGLU_89 was a gift from Nili Ostrov (Addgene plasmid # 225803 ; http://n2t.net/addgene:225803 ; RRID:Addgene_225803)
