[The description below was written by a language model from this plasmid's Addgene catalogue record and pLannotate feature annotations shown in this document.]
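Description:
pGLU_89 is a small (about 2.3 kb) synthetic-biology plasmid deposited as one member of a part library, recorded as "RS421 library variant 13168". No named backbone is given, but the annotated features describe a minimal E. coli cloning vector: a high-copy ColE1/pMB1/pUC-type origin of replication and a chloramphenicol acetyltransferase (cat) gene driven by its native cat promoter and followed by the phage lambda t0 terminator. This matches the catalogue entry of chloramphenicol selection and high copy number in a standard cloning strain. Short remnants of a lac operator and of lacZα are also detected. These are fragments rather than functional units and probably represent leftovers of a lacZα-based cloning site flanking the insert position.

The insert is listed as "13168_[Himar]" with Streptococcus pneumoniae R6 as the source species, and the associated work concerns a scalable transposon mutagenesis system for non-model bacteria. Himar refers to the mariner-family Himar1 transposon system, widely used for random insertion mutagenesis because of its broad host range and simple TA target-site requirement. The name therefore suggests a S. pneumoniae-derived sequence element intended for use in a Himar context. However, the record does not state what variant 13168 actually is (for example a promoter or other regulatory part), and the automated annotation identifies no feature in the unannotated regions where the insert presumably lies. No transposase gene, inverted repeats or conjugative transfer functions are annotated, so the plasmid is best regarded as a storage or donor vector for a single library part, to be assembled into larger transposon constructs, rather than a functional mutagenesis vector in its own right.
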