Features (pLannotate 1.2.2; 6 found; start..end, strand, type, name):
    379..394     -  protein_bind   lac operator (fragment): The lac repressor binds to the lac operator to inhibit transcription in E. coli. This inhibition can be relieved by adding lactose or isopropyl-β-D-thiogalactopyranoside (IPTG). lac repressor encoded by lacI
    545..1133    -  rep_origin     ori: high-copy-number ColE1/pMB1/pBR322/pUC origin of replication
   1266..1360    -  terminator     lambda t0 terminator: transcription terminator from phage lambda
   1384..2040    -  CDS            cat: CAT_ECOLX - Experimental evidence at protein level: Swiss-Prot protein existence level 1. This enzyme is an effector of chloramphenicol resistance in bacteria. From Escherichia coli. This protein is used as a marker in many commonly used cloning vectors, such as pACYC184.
   2041..2143    -  promoter       cat promoter: promoter of the E. coli cat gene encoding chloramphenicol acetyltransferase
   2218..2261    -  CDS            lacZα (fragment): LacZα fragment of β-galactosidase; lacZ fragment
>Addgene plasmid #225803 | pGLU_89 | addgene full sequence | sequence record 446935 | Addgene NGS Result
GTATCGCAGGTCTCACCATCCTCTATCAAACAAATTATACTCCTCGAAAATCTCTCTTCAAACCACGTCA
GCTTCCATCTGCAACCTCAAAACACTGTTTTGAGCAACCTGCGGCTAGCTTCCTTGTTTGTGCTCTTTGA
TTTTCATTGAGTATTACTTCCTATTATCATTATAACGCTTTTTCTAACAGGTTGGATGATAAGTCCCCGG
TCTAGGGTCACGCGTAGGACGCGTCGAGTAGGGTACTGTTCTATTGGCCAAGCGCGTATGAGACCGTCAG
GCACGATCGAGCATGCTAGAAGGCTAGGTGGAGGCTCAGTGATGATAAGTCTGCGATGGTGGATGCATGT
GTCATGGTCATAGCTGTTTCCTGTGTGAAATTGTTATCCGCTCAGAGGGCACAATCCTATTCCGCGCTAT
CCGACAATCTCCAAGACATTAGGTGGAGTTCAGTTCGGCGTATGGCATATGTCGCTGGAAAGAACATGTG
AGCAAAAGGCCAGCAAAAGGCCAGGAACCGTAAAAAGGCCGCGTTGCTGGCGTTTTTCCATAGGCTCCGC
CCCCCTGACGAGCATCACAAAAATCGACGCTCAAGTCAGAGGTGGCGAAACCCGACAGGACTATAAAGAT
ACCAGGCGTTTCCCCCTGGAAGCTCCCTCGTGCGCTCTCCTGTTCCGACCCTGCCGCTTACCGGATACCT
GTCCGCCTTTCTCCCTTCGGGAAGCGTGGCGCTTTCTCATAGCTCACGCTGTAGGTATCTCAGTTCGGTG
TAGGTCGTTCGCTCCAAGCTGGGCTGTGTGCACGAACCCCCCGTTCAGCCCGACCGCTGCGCCTTATCCG
GTAACTATCGTCTTGAGTCCAACCCGGTAAGACACGACTTATCGCCACTGGCAGCAGCCACTGGTAACAG
GATTAGCAGAGCGAGGTATGTAGGCGGTGCTACAGAGTTCTTGAAGTGGTGGCCTAACTACGGCTACACT
AGAAGAACAGTATTTGGTATCTGCGCTCTGCTGAAGCCAGTTACCTTCGGAAAAAGAGTTGGTAGCTCTT
GATCCGGCAAACAAACCACCGCTGGTAGCGGTGGTTTTTTTGTTTGCAAGCAGCAGATTACGCGCAGAAA
AAAAGGATCTCAAGAAGATCCTTTGATCTTTTCTACGGGGTCTGACGCTCTATTCAACAAAGCCGCCGTC
CCGTCAAGTCAGCGTAAATGGGTAGGGGGCTTCAAATCGTCCCCCCATACGATATAAGTTGTTACTAGTG
CTTGGATTCTCACCAATAAAAAACGCCCGGCGGCAACCGAGCGTTCTGAACAAATCCAGATGGAGTTCTG
AGGTCATTACTGGATCTATCAACAGGAGTCCAAGCGAGCTCGATATCAAATTACGCCCCGCCCTGCCACT
CATCGCAGTACTGTTGTAATTCATTAAGCATTCTGCCGACATGGAAGCCATCACAAACGGCATGATGAAC
CTGAATCGCCAGCGGCATCAGCACCTTGTCGCCTTGCGTATAATATTTGCCCATGGTGAAAACGGGGGCG
AAGAAGTTGTCCATATTGGCCACGTTTAAATCAAAACTGGTGAAACTCACCCAGGGATTGGCTGAGACGA
AAAACATATTCTCAATAAACCCTTTAGGGAAATAGGCCAGGTTTTCACCGTAACACGCCACATCTTGCGA
ATATATGTGTAGAAACTGCCGGAAATCGTCGTGGTATTCACTCCAGAGCGATGAAAACGTTTCAGTTTGC
TCATGGAAAACGGTGTAACAAGGGTGAACACTATCCCATATCACCAGCTCACCGTCTTTCATTGCCATAC
GAAATTCCGGATGAGCATTCATCAGGCGGGCAAGAATGTGAATAAAGGCCGGATAAAACTTGTGCTTATT
TTTCTTTACGGTCTTTAAAAAGGCCGTAATATCCAGCTGAACGGTCTGGTTATAGGTACATTGAGCAACT
GACTGAAATGCCTCAAAATGTTCTTTACGATGCCATTGGGATATATCAACGGTGGTATATCCAGTGATTT
TTTTCTCCATTTTAGCTTCCTTAGCTCCTGAAAATCTCGATAACTCAAAAAATACGCCCGGTAGTGATCT
TATTTCATTATGGTGAAAGTTGGAACCTCTTACGTGCCGATCAACGTCTCATTGATACCTGAAACAAAAC
CCATCGTACGGCCAAGGAAGTCTCCAATAACTGTGATCCACCACAAGCGCCAGGGTTTTCCCAGTCACGA
CGTTGTAAAACGACGGCCAGTCATGCATAATCCGCACGCATCTGGAATAAGGAAGTGCCATTCCGCCTGA
CCT
